Addgene plasmid #106837: gh176
Purpose: expression of gRNA targeting HAS2
Depositing lab: Eric-Paul Bennett. Publication: A validated gRNA library for CRISPR/Cas9 targeting of the human glycosyltransferase genome. Narimatsu Y, Joshi HJ, Zhang Y, Gomes C, Chen YH, Lorenzetti F, Furukawa S, Schjoldager K, Hansen L, Clausen H, Bennett EP, Wandall HH. Glycobiology. 2018 Jan 5. pii: 4791732. doi: 10.1093/glycob/cwx101. PubMed 29315387.
Backbone
  Vector backbone: EPB104
  Backbone manufacturer: Eric-Paul Bennett (Addgene plasmid # 68369)
  Backbone size w/o insert (bp): 2376
  Vector type: Mammalian Expression
Growth in bacteria
  Bacterial resistance: Ampicillin, 100 μg/mL
  Growth temperature: 37°C
  Growth strain: DH5alpha
  Copy number: High Copy
Gene/Insert
  Gene/Insert name: HAS2
  gRNA/shRNA sequence: TGAAAAGGCTAACCTACCCT
  Species: H. sapiens (human)
  Entrez Gene: HAS2
  Cloning method: Restriction Enzyme; 5′ cloning site unknown (unknown if destroyed); 3′ cloning site unknown (unknown if destroyed)
  Sequencing primers: 5′ T7NP
Terms and licenses: Academic/Nonprofit Terms; Industry Terms: Not Available to Industry
How to cite: gh176 was a gift from Eric-Paul Bennett (Addgene plasmid # 106837 ; http://n2t.net/addgene:106837 ; RRID:Addgene_106837)
