[The description below was written by a language model from this plasmid's Addgene catalogue record and pLannotate feature annotations shown in this document.]
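Description:
gh176 is a small (about 2.7 kb) mammalian guide RNA expression plasmid built on the EPB104 backbone, carrying a single guide directed against human HAS2 (hyaluronan synthase 2). It belongs to a validated gRNA collection for CRISPR/Cas9 targeting of human glycosyltransferase genes. In bacteria it is maintained through a high-copy ColE1/pUC-type origin and selected with ampicillin via the β-lactamase gene and its native bla promoter.

The functional cassette is compact. A human U6 promoter, which recruits RNA polymerase III and suits short, uncapped, non-polyadenylated transcripts, sits immediately upstream of the Streptococcus pyogenes Cas9 guide RNA scaffold. The short unannotated gap between the two elements is where the 20-nucleotide HAS2-specific spacer would lie, so transcription should produce a complete single guide RNA. The record notes restriction enzyme cloning but does not identify the sites used.

The plasmid encodes neither Cas9 nor a mammalian selection marker or reporter, so the nuclease must be supplied separately, for example from a co-transfected plasmid or a Cas9-expressing cell line. The remaining annotations are short fragments of lacI, an RSF origin, an M13 origin and lacZα. These appear to be remnants of the parental cloning vector rather than working parts. A T7 promoter lies just upstream of the U6 cassette on the circular map, near the region used for sequence verification of the guide.

The plasmid is typically used to introduce Cas9-mediated breaks at the HAS2 locus in human cells, for gene knockout and functional studies of glycosylation-related pathways.
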