Features (pLannotate 1.2.2; 10 found; start..end, strand, type, name):
      1..241     +  promoter       U6 promoter: RNA polymerase III promoter for human U6 snRNA
    271..346     +  misc_RNA       gRNA scaffold: guide RNA scaffold for the Streptococcus pyogenes CRISPR/Cas9 system
    393..440     -  CDS            lacI (fragment): lac repressor; lacI; The lac repressor binds to the lac operator to inhibit transcription in E. coli. This inhibition can be relieved by adding lactose or isopropyl-β-D-thiogalactopyranoside (IPTG).
    477..517     -  rep_origin     RSF ori (fragment): Plasmids containing the RSF 1030 origin of replication can be propagated in E. coli cells that contain additional plasmids with compatible origins.
    595..1183    -  rep_origin     ori: high-copy-number ColE1/pMB1/pBR322/pUC origin of replication
   1354..2214    -  CDS            AmpR: β-lactamase; bla; confers resistance to ampicillin, carbenicillin, and related antibiotics
   2215..2319    -  promoter       AmpR promoter: bla
   2345..2476    -  rep_origin     M13 ori (fragment): M13 bacteriophage origin of replication; arrow indicates direction of (+) strand synthesis
   2497..2653    -  CDS            lacZα (fragment): LacZα fragment of β-galactosidase; lacZ fragment
   2662..2680    +  promoter       T7 promoter: promoter for bacteriophage T7 RNA polymerase
>Addgene plasmid #106837 | gh176 | addgene full sequence | sequence record 244225 | Addgene NGS Result
GAGGGCCTATTTCCCATGATTCCTTCATATTTGCATATACGATACAAGGCTGTTAGAGAGATAATTGGAA
TTAATTTGACTGTAAACACAAAGATATTAGTACAAAATACGTGACGTAGAAAGTAATAATTTCTTGGGTA
GTTTGCAGTTTTAAAATTATGTTTTAAAATGGACTATCATATGCTTACCGTAACTTGAAAGTATTTCGAT
TTCTTGGCTTTATATATCTTGTGGAAAGGACGAAACACCGTGAAAAGGCTAACCTACCCTGTTTTAGAGC
TAGAAATAGCAAGTTAAAATAAGGCTAGTCCGTTATCAACTTGAAAAAGTGGCACCGAGTCGGTGCTTTT
TTTGGTACCTGGAGCACAAGACTGGCCTCATGGGCCTTCCGCTCACTGCCCGCTTTCCAGTCGGGAAACC
TGTCGTGCCAGCTGCATTAACATGGTCATAGCTGTTTCCTTGCGTATTGGGCGCTCTCCGCTTCCTCGCT
CACTGACTCGCTGCGCTCGGTCGTTCGGGTAAAGCCTGGGGTGCCTAATGAGCAAAAGGCCAGCAAAAGG
CCAGGAACCGTAAAAAGGCCGCGTTGCTGGCGTTTTTCCATAGGCTCCGCCCCCCTGACGAGCATCACAA
AAATCGACGCTCAAGTCAGAGGTGGCGAAACCCGACAGGACTATAAAGATACCAGGCGTTTCCCCCTGGA
AGCTCCCTCGTGCGCTCTCCTGTTCCGACCCTGCCGCTTACCGGATACCTGTCCGCCTTTCTCCCTTCGG
GAAGCGTGGCGCTTTCTCATAGCTCACGCTGTAGGTATCTCAGTTCGGTGTAGGTCGTTCGCTCCAAGCT
GGGCTGTGTGCACGAACCCCCCGTTCAGCCCGACCGCTGCGCCTTATCCGGTAACTATCGTCTTGAGTCC
AACCCGGTAAGACACGACTTATCGCCACTGGCAGCAGCCACTGGTAACAGGATTAGCAGAGCGAGGTATG
TAGGCGGTGCTACAGAGTTCTTGAAGTGGTGGCCTAACTACGGCTACACTAGAAGAACAGTATTTGGTAT
CTGCGCTCTGCTGAAGCCAGTTACCTTCGGAAAAAGAGTTGGTAGCTCTTGATCCGGCAAACAAACCACC
GCTGGTAGCGGTGGTTTTTTTGTTTGCAAGCAGCAGATTACGCGCAGAAAAAAAGGATCTCAAGAAGATC
CTTTGATCTTTTCTACGGGGTCTGACGCTCAGTGGAACGAAAACTCACGTTAAGGGATTTTGGTCATGAG
ATTATCAAAAAGGATCTTCACCTAGATCCTTTTAAATTAAAAATGAAGTTTTAAATCAATCTAAAGTATA
TATGAGTAAACTTGGTCTGACAGTTACCAATGCTTAATCAGTGAGGCACCTATCTCAGCGATCTGTCTAT
TTCGTTCATCCATAGTTGCCTGACTCCCCGTCGTGTAGATAACTACGATACGGGAGGGCTTACCATCTGG
CCCCAGTGCTGCAATGATACCGCGAGAACCACGCTCACCGGCTCCAGATTTATCAGCAATAAACCAGCCA
GCCGGAAGGGCCGAGCGCAGAAGTGGTCCTGCAACTTTATCCGCCTCCATCCAGTCTATTAATTGTTGCC
GGGAAGCTAGAGTAAGTAGTTCGCCAGTTAATAGTTTGCGCAACGTTGTTGCCATTGCTACAGGCATCGT
GGTGTCACGCTCGTCGTTTGGTATGGCTTCATTCAGCTCCGGTTCCCAACGATCAAGGCGAGTTACATGA
TCCCCCATGTTGTGCAAAAAAGCGGTTAGCTCCTTCGGTCCTCCGATCGTTGTCAGAAGTAAGTTGGCCG
CAGTGTTATCACTCATGGTTATGGCAGCACTGCATAATTCTCTTACTGTCATGCCATCCGTAAGATGCTT
TTCTGTGACTGGTGAGTACTCAACCAAGTCATTCTGAGAATAGTGTATGCGGCGACCGAGTTGCTCTTGC
CCGGCGTCAATACGGGATAATACCGCGCCACATAGCAGAACTTTAAAAGTGCTCATCATTGGAAAACGTT
CTTCGGGGCGAAAACTCTCAAGGATCTTACCGCTGTTGAGATCCAGTTCGATGTAACCCACTCGTGCACC
CAACTGATCTTCAGCATCTTTTACTTTCACCAGCGTTTCTGGGTGAGCAAAAACAGGAAGGCAAAATGCC
GCAAAAAAGGGAATAAGGGCGACACGGAAATGTTGAATACTCATACTCTTCCTTTTTCAATATTATTGAA
GCATTTATCAGGGTTATTGTCTCATGAGCGGATACATATTTGAATGTATTTAGAAAAATAAACAAATAGG
GGTTCCGCGCACATTTCCCCGAAAAGTGCCACCTAAATTGTAAGCGTTAATATTTTGTTAAAATTCGCGT
TAAATTTTTGTTAAATCAGCTCATTTTTTAACCAATAGGCCGAAATCGGCAAAATCCCTTATAAATCAAA
AGAATAGACCGAGATAGGGTTGAGTGGCCGCTACAGGGCGCTCCCATTCGCCATTCAGGCTGCGCAACTG
TTGGGAAGGGCGTTTCGGTGCGGGCCTCTTCGCTATTACGCCAGCTGGCGAAAGGGGGATGTGCTGCAAG
GCGATTAAGTTGGGTAACGCCAGGGTTTTCCCAGTCACGACGTTGTAAAACGACGGCCAGTGAGCGCGAC
GTAATACGACTCACTATAGGGCGAATTGGCGGAAGGCCGTCAAGGCCACGTGTCTTGTCCAGAGCTCGAT
ATCGAATTAATTC
